>Addgene plasmid #246445 | pEV714 | addgene full sequence | sequence record 492304 | Addgene NGS Result
GGTGCGTTTTTATGCTTGTAGTATTGTATAATGTTTTTAAGATCCTTAATTAATAGGGATAACAGGGTAA
TATCTTGCCCTGCACGAATACCAGCGACCCCTTGCCCAAATACTTGCCGTGGGCCTCGGCCTGAGAGCCA
AAACACTTGATGCGGAAGAAGTCGGTGCGCTCCTGCTTGTCGCCGGCATCGTTGCGCCACATCTAGGATC
TGCCAGGAACCGTAAAAAGGCCGCGTTGCTGGCGTTTTTCCATAGGCTCCGCCCCCCTGACGAGCATCAC
AAAAATCGACGCTCAAGTCAGAGGTGGCGAAACCCGACAGGACTATAAAGATACCAGGCGTTTCCCCCTG
GAAGCTCCCTCGTGCGCTCTCCTGTTCCGACCCTGCCGCTTACCGGATACCTGTCCGCCTTTCTCCCTTC
GGGAAGCGTGGCGCTTTCTCATAGCTCACGCTGTAGGTATCTCAGTTCGGTGTAGGTCGTTCGCTCCAAG
CTGGGCTGTGTGCACGAACCCCCCGTTCAGCCCGACCGCTGCGCCTTATCCGGTAACTATCGTCTTGAGT
CCAACCCGGTAAGACACGACTTATCGCCACTGGCAGCAGCCACTGGTAACAGGATTAGCAGAGCGAGGTA
TGTAGGCGGTGCTACAGAGTTCTTGAAGTGGTGGCCTAACTACGGCTACACTAGAAGAACAGTATTTGGT
ATCTGCGCTCTGCTGAAGCCAGTTACCTTCGGAAAAAGAGTTGGTAGCTCTTGATCCGGCAAACAAACCA
CCGCTGGTAGCGGTGGTTTTTTTGTTTGCAAGCAGCAGATTACGCGCAGAAAAAAAGGATCTCAAGAAGA
TCCTTTGATCTTTTCTACGGGGTCTGACGCTCAGTGGAACGAAAACTCACGTTAAGGGATTTTGGTCATG
AGATTATCAAAAAGGATCTTCACCTAGATCCTTTTAAATTAAAAATGAAGTTTTAAATCAATCTAAAGTA
TATATGAGTAAACTTGGTCTGACAGTTACCAATGCTTAATCAGTGAGGCACCTATCTCAGCGATCTGTCT
ATTTCGTTCATCCATAGTTGCCTGACTCCCCGTCGTGTAGATAACTACGATACGGGAGGGCTTACCATCT
GGCCCCAGTGCTGCAATGATACCGCGAGAACCACGCTCACCGGCTCCAGATTTATCAGCAATAAACCAGC
CAGCCGGAAGGGCCGAGCGCAGAAGTGGTCCTGCAACTTTATCCGCCTCCATCCAGTCTATTAATTGTTG
CCGGGAAGCTAGAGTAAGTAGTTCGCCAGTTAATAGTTTGCGCAACGTTGTTGCCATTGCTACAGGCATC
GTGGTGTCACGCTCGTCGTTTGGTATGGCTTCATTCAGCTCCGGTTCCCAACGATCAAGGCGAGTTACAT
GATCCCCCATGTTGTGCAAAAAAGCGGTTAGCTCCTTCGGTCCTCCGATCGTTGTCAGAAGTAAGTTGGC
CGCAGTGTTATCACTCATGGTTATGGCAGCACTGCATAATTCTCTTACTGTCATGCCATCCGTAAGATGC
TTTTCTGTGACTGGTGAGTACTCAACCAAGTCATTCTGAGAATAGTGTATGCGGCGACCGAGTTGCTCTT
GCCCGGCGTCAATACGGGATAATACCGCGCCACATAGCAGAACTTTAAAAGTGCTCATCATTGGAAAACG
TTCTTCGGGGCGAAAACTCTCAAGGATCTTACCGCTGTTGAGATCCAGTTCGATGTAACCCACTCGTGCA
CCCAACTGATCTTCAGCATCTTTTACTTTCACCAGCGTTTCTGGGTGAGCAAAAACAGGAAGGCAAAATG
CCGCAAAAAAGGGAATAAGGGCGACACGGAAATGTTGAATACTCATACTCTTCCTTTTTCAATATTATTG
AAGCATTTATCAAGGTTATTGTCTCATGAGCGGATACATATTTGAATGTATTTAGAAAAATAAACAAATA
GGGGTTCCGCGCACGAATTGGCCAGCGCTGCATTACCCTGTTATCCCTAACCGGTTTACCGAGCTCTTAT
TGGTTTTCAAACTTCATTGACTGTGCCGGAGTTCTGCAATTCATGTGATCTGCGCCTGGGAGCTCACGGG
GACAGCCCCCCCCCAAAGCCCCCAGGGATGTAATTACGTCCCTCCCCCGCTAGGGGGCAGCAGCGAGCCG
CCCGGGGCTCCGCTCCGGTCCGGCGCTCCCCCCGCATCCCCGAGCCGGCAGCGTGCGGGGACAGCCCGGG
CACGGGGAAGGTGGCACGGGATCGCTTTCCTCTGAACGCTTCTCGCTGCTCTTTGAGCCTGCAGACACCT
GGGGGGATACGGGGAAAAAGCTAGGCTGAAAGAGGATCTTAGAATGACACGCGCCTGGGAGCTCACGGGG
ACAGCCCCCCCCCAAAGCCCCCAGGGATGTAATTACGTCCCTCCCCCGCTAGGGGGCAGCAGCGAGCCGC
CCGGGGCTCCGCTCCGGTCCGGCGCTCCCCCCGCATCCCCGAGCCGGCAGCGTGCGGGGACAGCCCGGGC
ACGGGGAAGGTGGCACGGGATCGCTTTCCTCTGAACGCTTCTCGCTGCTCTTTGAGCCTGCAGACACCTG
GGGGGATACGGGGAAAAAGCTGGATCATAACTCGACGTGCATACTGTCCCCTCCACCCCACAGTGGGGCA
TAGCGCCGGCCGCGCCGTCCCCTCCACCCCACAGTGGGGCACCATATGCTCTAGAGGGTATATAATGGGG
GCCAAATGCTAGTCTACTACCAGAGCTCATCGCTAGCGCTACCGGTCAGGTGCCACCATGGTGAGCAAGG
GCGAGGAGCTGTTCACCGGGGTGGTGCCCATCCTGGTCGAGCTGGACGGCGACGTAAACGGCCACAAGTT
CAGCGTGTCCGGCGAGGGCGAGGGCGATGCCACCTACGGCAAGCTGACCCTGAAGTTCATCTGCACCACC
GGCAAGCTGCCCGTGCCCTGGCCCACCCTCGTGACCACCTTCGGCTACGGCCTGCAGTGCTTCGCCCGCT
ACCCCGACCACATGAAGCAGCACGACTTCTTCAAGTCCGCCATGCCCGAAGGCTACGTCCAGGAGCGCAC
CATCTTCTTCAAGGACGACGGCAACTACAAGACCCGCGCCGAGGTGAAGTTCGAGGGCGACACCCTGGTG
AACCGCATCGAGCTGAAGGGCATCGACTTCAAGGAGGACGGCAACATCCTGGGGCACAAGCTGGAGTACA
ACTACAACAGCCACAACGTCTATATCATGGCCGACAAGCAGAAGAACGGCATCAAGGTGAACTTCAAGAT
CCGCCACAACATCGAGGACGGCAGCGTGCAGCTCGCCGACCACTACCAGCAGAACACCCCCATCGGCGAC
GGCCCCGTGCTGCTGCCCGACAACCACTACCTGAGCTACCAGTCCAAGCTGAGCAAAGACCCCAACGAGA
AGCGCGATCACATGGTCCTGCTGGAGTTCGTGACCGCCGCCGGGATCACTCTCGGCATGGACGAGCTGTA
CAAGTGAGCTTCCACTGGATTGTACAATTACCAACCAGACATGATAAGATACATTGATGAGTTTGGACAA
ACCACAACTAGAATGCAGTGAAAAAAATGCTTTATTTGTGAAATTTGTGATGCTATTGCTTTATTTGTAA
CCATTATAAGCTGCAATAAACAAGTTAACAACAACAATTGCATTCATTTTATGTTTCAGGTTCAGGGGGA
GGTGTGGGAGGTTTTTTCGCT
Features (pLannotate 1.2.2; 7 found; start..end, strand, type, name):
    247..835     -  rep_origin     ori: high-copy-number ColE1/pMB1/pBR322/pUC origin of replication
   1006..1866    -  CDS            AmpR: β-lactamase; bla; confers resistance to ampicillin, carbenicillin, and related antibiotics
   1867..1971    -  promoter       AmpR promoter: bla
   2634..2659    +  misc_feature   HA-L (fragment): left homology arm from the adeno-associated virus integration site (AAVS1) within intron 1 of the human PPP1R12C gene
   2712..2728    +  promoter       minP (fragment): minimal TATA-box promoter with low basal activity
   2788..3504    +  CDS            mEYFP: mEYFP is a basic (constitutively fluorescent) yellow fluorescent protein published in 2002, derived from Aequorea victoria. It is reported to be a very rapidly-maturing monomer.
   3545..3666    -  polyA_signal   SV40 poly(A) signal: SV40 polyadenylation signal
