[The description below was written by a language model from this plasmid's Addgene catalogue record and pLannotate feature annotations shown in this document.]
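Description:
pEV714 is a small (about 3.7 kb) synthetic-biology plasmid built by Golden Gate assembly in a backbone recorded as S[1-2]. It carries a single inducible transcriptional unit that reports with a yellow fluorescent protein. It is propagated in E. coli from a high-copy ColE1/pUC-type origin and is selected with ampicillin through a β-lactamase gene driven by its native bla promoter. No mammalian selection marker, viral element or episomal maintenance function appears in the annotation.

The insert's alternative name, [2xgRNA1-BS]miniYB_TATA-EYFP, indicates two copies of a binding site for a guide RNA called gRNA1, placed upstream of a minimal miniYB TATA promoter that drives EYFP. Consistent with this, the feature table shows a short fragment matching a minimal TATA-box promoter just upstream of the fluorescent protein coding sequence, which the annotation software identified as mEYFP. An SV40 polyadenylation signal lies downstream, although it is annotated on the opposite strand.

A minimal promoter has low basal activity, so expression should depend on an activator being recruited to the upstream sites. This is presumably a guide-RNA-directed transcriptional activator supplied separately, although the record does not name the activator. A 26-nt match to the AAVS1 left homology arm lies just upstream of the promoter. It is too short to act as a homology arm and may simply be sequence similarity within the binding-site region.

The stated purpose and the associated work on customizable gene sensing and response suggest that the plasmid serves as a fluorescent output module, reporting when the matching guide RNA and activator are present. The host cell type is not stated, though the SV40 polyadenylation signal points to mammalian cells.
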