Addgene plasmid #246445: pEV714
Purpose: The plasmid comprises an indicible transcriptional unit encoding EYFP
Depositing lab: Ron Weiss. Depositing organization: Massachusetts Institute of Technology. Publication: Customizable gene sensing and response without altering endogenous coding sequences. Caliendo F, Vitu E, Wang J, Kuo SH, Sandt H, Enghuus CN, Tordoff J, Estrada N, Collins JJ, Weiss R. Nat Chem Biol. 2024 Sep 12. doi: 10.1038/s41589-024-01733-y. PubMed 39266721.
Backbone
  Vector backbone: S[1-2]
  Vector type: Synthetic Biology
Growth in bacteria
  Bacterial resistance: Ampicillin, 100 μg/mL
  Growth temperature: 37°C
  Growth strain: DH5alpha
  Copy number: High Copy
Gene/Insert
  Gene/Insert name: EYFP (alt name: [2xgRNA1-BS]miniYB_TATA-EYFP)
  Species: Synthetic
  Promoter: miniYB
  Cloning method: Golden Gate
Terms and licenses: Academic/Nonprofit Terms; Industry Terms: Not Available to Industry
How to cite: pEV714 was a gift from Ron Weiss (Addgene plasmid # 246445 ; http://n2t.net/addgene:246445 ; RRID:Addgene_246445)
